Addgene plasmid #222309: Str-KDEL_SBP-EGFP-CCR5
Purpose: Synchronize the trafficking of CCR5 from the ER.
Depositing lab: Franck Perez. Depositing organization: Institut Curie. Publication: Targeting CCR5 trafficking to inhibit HIV-1 infection. Boncompain G, Herit F, Tessier S, Lescure A, Del Nery E, Gestraud P, Staropoli I, Fukata Y, Fukata M, Brelot A, Niedergang F, Perez F. Sci Adv. 2019 Oct 16;5(10):eaax0821. doi: 10.1126/sciadv.aax0821. eCollection 2019 Oct. PubMed 31663020.
Backbone
  Vector backbone: pIRES-neo3
  Vector type: Mammalian Expression
Growth in bacteria
  Bacterial resistance: Ampicillin, 100 μg/mL
  Growth temperature: 37°C
  Growth strain: DH5alpha
  Copy number: High Copy
Gene/Insert
  Gene/Insert name: Streptavidin-KDEL and CCR5 fused to SBP-EGFP (alt name: CCR5)
  Species: H. sapiens (human)
  Entrez Gene: CCR5 (a.k.a. CC-CKR-5, CCCKR5, CCR-5, CD195, CKR-5, CKR5, CMKBR5, IDDM22)
  Promoter: CMV
  Cloning method: Restriction Enzyme; 5′ cloning site Unknown (unknown if destroyed)
Terms and licenses: Academic/Nonprofit Terms; Industry Terms: Not Available to Industry
How to cite: Str-KDEL_SBP-EGFP-CCR5 was a gift from Franck Perez (Addgene plasmid # 222309 ; http://n2t.net/addgene:222309 ; RRID:Addgene_222309)
