[The description below was written by a language model from this plasmid's Addgene catalogue record and pLannotate feature annotations shown in this document.]
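Description:
Str-KDEL_SBP-EGFP-CCR5 is a 7,018-nt mammalian expression plasmid built on the pIRES-neo3 backbone. It is a bicistronic construct for the "retention using selective hooks" (RUSH) approach to synchronizing secretory cargo transport. It is propagated in E. coli at high copy from a ColE1/pUC-type origin with ampicillin selection (AmpR under its own bla promoter). The feature table shows no neomycin resistance gene. The position downstream of the IRES, which holds the selection marker in the parental vector, appears to be occupied by the reporter, so no mammalian selection marker is annotated.

A single CMV enhancer/promoter drives one transcript carrying two open reading frames. The first encodes the "hook": core streptavidin preceded by a short region annotated as a STIM1 fragment, presumably serving as the ER-targeting signal peptide. According to the construct name it ends in a KDEL ER-retention motif, although that motif is not separately annotated. A chimeric intron and an EMCV IRES follow, allowing translation of the second cistron: an IL-2 signal sequence, then EGFP fused in frame to human CCR5. The unannotated gap between signal peptide and EGFP is where the streptavidin-binding peptide (SBP) named in the record would sit. An SV40 polyadenylation signal terminates the unit.

In cells, the ER-resident streptavidin hook captures the SBP-tagged CCR5 and holds it in the ER. In RUSH systems, adding biotin competes for streptavidin and releases the cargo as a synchronous wave, which EGFP fluorescence makes trackable. The stated purpose is to synchronize CCR5 trafficking from the ER, and the associated work targeted transport of this HIV-1 coreceptor to inhibit infection.
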