Features (pLannotate 1.2.2; 22 found; start..end, strand, type, name):
     28..80      -  misc_feature   bom (fragment): basis of mobility region from pBR322
    235..614     +  enhancer       CMV enhancer: human cytomegalovirus immediate early enhancer
    615..818     +  promoter       CMV promoter: human cytomegalovirus (CMV) immediate early promoter
    814..847     +  LTR            5' LTR (truncated) (fragment): truncated 5' long terminal repeat (LTR) from HIV-1
    863..881     +  promoter       T7 promoter: promoter for bacteriophage T7 RNA polymerase
    954..1067    +  CDS            STIM1 (fragment): STIM1_HUMAN - Also known as GOK From Homo sapiens (Human).
   1053..1553    +  CDS            SAV_STRAV (fragment): Experimental evidence at protein level: Swiss-Prot protein existence level 1. The biological function of streptavidin is not known. Forms a strong non-covalent specific complex with biotin (one molecule of biotin per subunit of streptavidin). From Streptomyces avidinii.
   1646..1875    +  intron         chimeric intron: chimera between introns from adenovirus and immunoglobulin heavy chain genes
   2058..2520    +  misc_feature   IRES: internal ribosome entry site (IRES) of the encephalomyocarditis virus (EMCV)
   2547..2605    +  sig_peptide    IL-2 signal sequence: human interleukin-2 signal sequence
   2727..3440    +  CDS            EGFP: EGFP is a basic (constitutively fluorescent) green fluorescent protein published in 1996, derived from Aequorea victoria. It is reported to be a rapidly-maturing weak dimer with moderate acid sensitivity.
   3456..4508    +  CDS            CCR5: CCR5_HUMAN - Also known as CMKBR5. Experimental evidence at protein level: Swiss-Prot protein existence level 1. (Microbial infection) Acts as a coreceptor (CD4 being the primary receptor) of human immunodeficiency virus-1/HIV-1. From Homo sapiens (Human).
   4531..4615    +  CDS            large T antigen (fragment): large T antigen from SV40 (simian virus 40)
   4638..4759    +  polyA_signal   SV40 poly(A) signal: SV40 polyadenylation signal
   4770..4821    +  polyA_signal   SV40 poly(A) signal (fragment): SV40 polyadenylation signal
   4885..4901    -  protein_bind   lac operator: The lac repressor binds to the lac operator to inhibit transcription in E. coli. This inhibition can be relieved by adding lactose or isopropyl-β-D-thiogalactopyranoside (IPTG). lac repressor encoded by lacI
   4909..4939    -  promoter       lac promoter: promoter for the E. coli lac operon
   4954..4975    -  protein_bind   CAP binding site: CAP binding activates transcription in the presence of cAMP. E. coli catabolite activator protein
   4988..5080    -  CDS            lacI (fragment): lac repressor; lacI; The lac repressor binds to the lac operator to inhibit transcription in E. coli. This inhibition can be relieved by adding lactose or isopropyl-β-D-thiogalactopyranoside (IPTG).
   5263..5851    -  rep_origin     ori: high-copy-number ColE1/pMB1/pBR322/pUC origin of replication
   6022..6882    -  CDS            AmpR: β-lactamase; bla; confers resistance to ampicillin, carbenicillin, and related antibiotics
   6883..6987    -  promoter       AmpR promoter: bla
>Addgene plasmid #222309 | Str-KDEL_SBP-EGFP-CCR5 | addgene full sequence | sequence record 439264 | Addgene NGS Result
GACGGATCGGGAGATCTCCCGATCCCCTATGGTGCACTCTCAGTACAATCTGCTCTGATGCCGCATAGTT
AAGCCAGTATCTGCTCCCTGCTTGTGTGTTGGAGGTCGCTGAGTAGTGCGCGAGCAAAATTTAAGCTACA
ACAAGGCAAGGCTTGACCGACAATTGCATGAAGAATCTGCTTAGGGTTAGGCGTTTTGCGCTGCTTCGCG
ATGTACGGGCCAGATATACGCGTTGACATTGATTATTGACTAGTTATTAATAGTAATCAATTACGGGGTC
ATTAGTTCATAGCCCATATATGGAGTTCCGCGTTACATAACTTACGGTAAATGGCCCGCCTGGCTGACCG
CCCAACGACCCCCGCCCATTGACGTCAATAATGACGTATGTTCCCATAGTAACGCCAATAGGGACTTTCC
ATTGACGTCAATGGGTGGAGTATTTACGGTAAACTGCCCACTTGGCAGTACATCAAGTGTATCATATGCC
AAGTACGCCCCCTATTGACGTCAATGACGGTAAATGGCCCGCCTGGCATTATGCCCAGTACATGACCTTA
TGGGACTTTCCTACTTGGCAGTACATCTACGTATTAGTCATCGCTATTACCATGGTGATGCGGTTTTGGC
AGTACATCAATGGGCGTGGATAGCGGTTTGACTCACGGGGATTTCCAAGTCTCCACCCCATTGACGTCAA
TGGGAGTTTGTTTTGGCACCAAAATCAACGGGACTTTCCAAAATGTCGTAACAACTCCGCCCCATTGACG
CAAATGGGCGGTAGGCGTGTACGGTGGGAGGTCTATATAAGCAGAGCTCTCTGGCTAACTAGAGAACCCA
CTGCTTACTGGCTTATCGAAATTAATACGACTCACTATAGGGAGACCCAAGCTTGGTACCGAGCTCGGAT
CGATATCTGCGGCCTAGCTAGCGCTTAAGGCCTGTTAACCGGTATGGATGTATGCGTCCGTCTTGCCCTG
TGGCTCCTCTGGGGACTCCTCCTGCACCAGGGCCAGAGCCTCAGCCATAGTCACAGTGAGAAGGCGACAG
GAACCAGCTCGGGCGCCGGTTTAAACGACCCTAGCAAAGACTCAAAAGCTCAGGTGTCCGCTGCCGAGGC
TGGCATTACTGGAACATGGTACAATCAGCTCGGGAGCACCTTTATTGTGACTGCTGGAGCCGATGGAGCC
CTCACCGGAACATACGAATCTGCTGTGGGAAACGCCGAATCACGGTACGTCCTCACTGGCCGATACGATA
GTGCCCCTGCCACCGACGGATCTGGGACTGCCCTGGGATGGACTGTCGCTTGGAAAAACAACTACCGGAA
TGCTCATTCTGCCACAACATGGAGTGGACAGTACGTGGGAGGCGCTGAGGCTAGAATCAATACACAGTGG
CTGCTCACATCTGGCACAACCGAGGCAAATGCTTGGAAATCCACCCTGGTGGGACATGACACATTCACCA
AAGTGAAACCCTCCGCCGCTTCAATCGATGCCGCCAAAAAAGCCGGAGTCAACAACGGCAATCCTCTGGA
TGCCGTCCAGCAGCTCGGACCGAAAGATGAACTGTGAGCGGCCGCATAGATAACTGATCCAGTGTGCTGG
AATTAATTCGCTGTCTGCGAGGGCCAGCTGTTGGGGTGAGTACTCCCTCTCAAAAGCGGGCATGACTTCT
GCGCTAAGATTGTCAGTTTCCAAAAACGAGGAGGATTTGATATTCACCTGGCCCGCGGTGATGCCTTTGA
GGGTGGCCGCGTCCATCTGGTCAGAAAAGACAATCTTTTTGTTGTCAAGCTTGAGGTGTGGCAGGCTTGA
GATCTGGCCATACACTTGAGTGACAATGACATCCACTTTGCCTTTCTCTCCACAGGTGTCCACTCCCAGG
TCCAACTGCAGGTCGAGCATGCATCTAGGGCGGCCAATTCCGCCCCTCTCCCCCCCCCCCTCTCCCTCCC
CCCCCCCTAACGTTACTGGCCGAAGCCGCTTGGAATAAGGCCGGTGTGCGTTTGTCTATATGTTATTTTC
CACCATATTGCCGTCTTTTGGCAATGTGAGGGCCCGGAAACCTGGCCCTGTCTTCTTGACGAGCATTCCT
AGGGGTCTTTCCCCTCTCGCCAAAGGAATGCAAGGTCTGTTGAATGTCGTGAAGGAAGCAGTTCCTCTGG
AAGCTTCTTGAAGACAAACAACGTCTGTAGCGACCCTTTGCAGGCAGCGGAACCCCCCACCTGGCGACAG
GTGCCTCTGCGGCCAAAAGCCACGTGTATAAGATACACCTGCAAAGGCGGCACAACCCCAGTGCCACGTT
GTGAGTTGGATAGTTGTGGAAAGAGTCAAATGGCTCTCCTCAAGCGTATTCAACAAGGGGCTGAAGGATG
CCCAGAAGGTACCCCATTGTATGGGATCTGATCTGGGGCCTCGGTGCACATGCTTTACATGTGTTTAGTC
GAGGTTAAAAAAACGTCTAGGCCCCCCGAACCACGGGGACGTGGTTTTCCTTTGAAAAACACGATGATAA
GCTTGCCACAACCCGGGAGGCGCGCCATGTACAGGATGCAACTCCTGTCTTGCATTGCACTAAGTCTTGC
ACTTGTCACGAATTCCGACGAGAAGACCACTGGTTGGCGAGGTGGACACGTTGTTGAAGGACTGGCTGGG
GAACTTGAACAACTTCGTGCACGACTGGAGCATCACCCACAAGGTCAACGTGAACCACCTGCAGGTGTGA
GCAAGGGCGAGGAGCTGTTCACCGGGGTGGTGCCCATCCTGGTCGAGCTGGACGGCGACGTAAACGGCCA
CAAGTTCAGCGTGTCCGGCGAGGGCGAGGGCGATGCCACCTACGGCAAGCTGACCCTGAAGTTCATCTGC
ACCACCGGCAAGCTGCCCGTGCCCTGGCCCACCCTCGTGACCACCCTGACCTACGGCGTGCAGTGCTTCA
GCCGCTACCCCGACCACATGAAGCAGCACGACTTCTTCAAGTCCGCCATGCCCGAAGGCTACGTCCAGGA
GCGCACCATCTTCTTCAAGGACGACGGCAACTACAAGACCCGCGCCGAGGTGAAGTTCGAGGGCGACACC
CTGGTGAACCGCATCGAGCTGAAGGGCATCGACTTCAAGGAGGACGGCAACATCCTGGGGCACAAGCTGG
AGTACAACTACAACAGCCACAACGTCTATATCATGGCCGACAAGCAGAAGAACGGCATCAAGGTGAACTT
CAAGATCCGCCACAACATCGAGGACGGCAGCGTGCAGCTCGCCGACCACTACCAGCAGAACACCCCCATC
GGCGACGGCCCCGTGCTGCTGCCCGACAACCACTACCTGAGCACCCAGTCCGCCCTGAGCAAAGACCCCA
ACGAGAAGCGCGATCACATGGTCCTGCTGGAGTTCGTGACCGCCGCCGGGATCACTCTCGGCATGGACGA
GCTGTACAAGGGCCGGCCCGGATCCGATTATCAAGTGTCAAGTCCAATCTATGACATCAATTATTATACA
TCGGAGCCCTGCCAAAAAATCAATGTGAAGCAAATCGCAGCCCGCCTCCTGCCTCCGCTCTACTCACTGG
TGTTCATCTTTGGTTTTGTGGGCAACATGCTGGTCATCCTCATCCTGATAAACTGCAAAAGGCTGAAGAG
CATGACTGACATCTACCTGCTCAACCTGGCCATCTCTGACCTGTTTTTCCTTCTTACTGTCCCCTTCTGG
GCTCACTATGCTGCCGCCCAGTGGGACTTTGGAAATACAATGTGTCAACTCTTGACAGGGCTCTATTTTA
TAGGCTTCTTCTCTGGAATCTTCTTCATCATCCTCCTGACAATCGATAGGTACCTGGCTGTCGTCCATGC
TGTGTTTGCTTTAAAAGCCAGGACGGTCACCTTTGGGGTGGTGACAAGTGTGATCACTTGGGTGGTGGCT
GTGTTTGCGTCTCTCCCAGGAATCATCTTTACCAGATCTCAAAAAGAAGGTCTTCATTACACCTGCAGCT
CTCATTTTCCATACAGTCAGTATCAATTCTGGAAGAATTTCCAGACATTAAAGATAGTCATCTTGGGGCT
GGTCCTGCCGCTGCTTGTCATGGTCATCTGCTACTCGGGAATCCTAAAAACTCTGCTTCGGTGTCGAAAT
GAGAAGAAGAGGCACAGGGCTGTGAGGCTTATCTTCACTATCATGATTGTTTATTTTCTCTTCTGGGCTC
CCTACAACATTGTCCTTCTCCTGAACACCTTCCAGGAATTCTTTGGCCTGAATAATTGCAGTAGCTCTAA
CAGGTTGGACCAAGCTATGCAGGTGACAGAGACTCTTGGGATGACGCACTGCTGCATCAACCCCATCATC
TATGCCTTTGTCGGGGAGAAGTTCAGAAACTACCTCTTAGTCTTCTTCCAAAAGCACATTGCCAAACGCT
TCTGCAAATGCTGTTCTATTTTCCAGCAAGAGGCTCCCGAGCGAGCAAGCTCAGTTTACACCCGATCCAC
TGGGGAGCAGGAAATATCTGTGGGCTTGTGATTAATTAACTCTAGATAACTGATCATAATCAGCCATACC
ACATTTGTAGAGGTTTTACTTGCTTTAAAAAACCTCCCACACCTCCCCCTGAACCTGAAACATAAAATGA
ATGCAATTGTTGTTGTTAACTTGTTTATTGCAGCTTATAATGGTTACAAATAAAGCAATAGCATCACAAA
TTTCACAAATAAAGCATTTTTTTCACTGCATTCTAGTTGTGGTTTGTCCAAACTCATCAATGTATCTTAA
CGCGTCGAGTGCATTCTAGTTGTGGTTTGTCCAAACTCATCAATGTATCTTATCATGTCTGTATACCGTC
GACCTCTAGCTAGAGCTTGGCGTAATCATGGTCATAGCTGTTTCCTGTGTGAAATTGTTATCCGCTCACA
ATTCCACACAACATACGAGCCGGAAGCATAAAGTGTAAAGCCTGGGGTGCCTAATGAGTGAGCTAACTCA
CATTAATTGCGTTGCGCTCACTGCCCGCTTTCCAGTCGGGAAACCTGTCGTGCCAGCTGCATTAATGAAT
CGGCCAACGCGCGGGGAGAGGCGGTTTGCGTATTGGGCGCTCTTCCGCTTCCTCGCTCACTGACTCGCTG
CGCTCGGTCGTTCGGCTGCGGCGAGCGGTATCAGCTCACTCAAAGGCGGTAATACGGTTATCCACAGAAT
CAGGGGATAACGCAGGAAAGAACATGTGAGCAAAAGGCCAGCAAAAGGCCAGGAACCGTAAAAAGGCCGC
GTTGCTGGCGTTTTTCCATAGGCTCCGCCCCCCTGACGAGCATCACAAAAATCGACGCTCAAGTCAGAGG
TGGCGAAACCCGACAGGACTATAAAGATACCAGGCGTTTCCCCCTGGAAGCTCCCTCGTGCGCTCTCCTG
TTCCGACCCTGCCGCTTACCGGATACCTGTCCGCCTTTCTCCCTTCGGGAAGCGTGGCGCTTTCTCATAG
CTCACGCTGTAGGTATCTCAGTTCGGTGTAGGTCGTTCGCTCCAAGCTGGGCTGTGTGCACGAACCCCCC
GTTCAGCCCGACCGCTGCGCCTTATCCGGTAACTATCGTCTTGAGTCCAACCCGGTAAGACACGACTTAT
CGCCACTGGCAGCAGCCACTGGTAACAGGATTAGCAGAGCGAGGTATGTAGGCGGTGCTACAGAGTTCTT
GAAGTGGTGGCCTAACTACGGCTACACTAGAAGAACAGTATTTGGTATCTGCGCTCTGCTGAAGCCAGTT
ACCTTCGGAAAAAGAGTTGGTAGCTCTTGATCCGGCAAACAAACCACCGCTGGTAGCGGTGGTTTTTTTG
TTTGCAAGCAGCAGATTACGCGCAGAAAAAAAGGATCTCAAGAAGATCCTTTGATCTTTTCTACGGGGTC
TGACGCTCAGTGGAACGAAAACTCACGTTAAGGGATTTTGGTCATGAGATTATCAAAAAGGATCTTCACC
TAGATCCTTTTAAATTAAAAATGAAGTTTTAAATCAATCTAAAGTATATATGAGTAAACTTGGTCTGACA
GTTACCAATGCTTAATCAGTGAGGCACCTATCTCAGCGATCTGTCTATTTCGTTCATCCATAGTTGCCTG
ACTCCCCGTCGTGTAGATAACTACGATACGGGAGGGCTTACCATCTGGCCCCAGTGCTGCAATGATACCG
CGAGACCCACGCTCACCGGCTCCAGATTTATCAGCAATAAACCAGCCAGCCGGAAGGGCCGAGCGCAGAA
GTGGTCCTGCAACTTTATCCGCCTCCATCCAGTCTATTAATTGTTGCCGGGAAGCTAGAGTAAGTAGTTC
GCCAGTTAATAGTTTGCGCAACGTTGTTGCCATTGCTACAGGCATCGTGGTGTCACGCTCGTCGTTTGGT
ATGGCTTCATTCAGCTCCGGTTCCCAACGATCAAGGCGAGTTACATGATCCCCCATGTTGTGCAAAAAAG
CGGTTAGCTCCTTCGGTCCTCCGATCGTTGTCAGAAGTAAGTTGGCCGCAGTGTTATCACTCATGGTTAT
GGCAGCACTGCATAATTCTCTTACTGTCATGCCATCCGTAAGATGCTTTTCTGTGACTGGTGAGTACTCA
ACCAAGTCATTCTGAGAATAGTGTATGCGGCGACCGAGTTGCTCTTGCCCGGCGTCAATACGGGATAATA
CCGCGCCACATAGCAGAACTTTAAAAGTGCTCATCATTGGAAAACGTTCTTCGGGGCGAAAACTCTCAAG
GATCTTACCGCTGTTGAGATCCAGTTCGATGTAACCCACTCGTGCACCCAACTGATCTTCAGCATCTTTT
ACTTTCACCAGCGTTTCTGGGTGAGCAAAAACAGGAAGGCAAAATGCCGCAAAAAAGGGAATAAGGGCGA
CACGGAAATGTTGAATACTCATACTCTTCCTTTTTCAATATTATTGAAGCATTTATCAGGGTTATTGTCT
CATGAGCGGATACATATTTGAATGTATTTAGAAAAATAAACAAATAGGGGTTCCGCGCACATTTCCCCGA
AAAGTGCCACCTGACGTC
